Addgene plasmid #25989: T7-p53DD-pcDNA3
Depositing lab: William Kaelin. Depositing organization: Dana-Farber Cancer Institute. Publication: Role for the p53 homologue p73 in E2F-1-induced apoptosis. Irwin M, Marin MC, Phillips AC, Seelan RS, Smith DI, Liu W, Flores ER, Tsai KY, Jacks T, Vousden KH, Kaelin WG. Nature. 2000 Oct 5. 407(6804):645-8. 10.1038/35036614 PubMed 11034215.
Backbone
  Vector backbone: pcDNA3
  Backbone manufacturer: Invitrogen
  Backbone size w/o insert (bp): 5385
  Vector type: Mammalian Expression
  Selectable markers: Neomycin (select with G418)
Growth in bacteria
  Bacterial resistance: Ampicillin, 100 μg/mL
  Growth temperature: 37°C
  Growth strain: DH5alpha
  Growth instructions: DH5alpha
  Copy number: High Copy
Gene/Insert
  Gene/Insert name: tumor protein p53 (alt name: TP53, p53)
  Species: H. sapiens (human)
  Insert size (bp): 291
  Mutation: truncated cDNA encodes truncated protein (aa 300-393) with dominant negative function, deletion mutant is called "DD"
  GenBank ID: AB082923
  Entrez Gene: TP53 (a.k.a. BCC7, BMFS5, LFS1, P53, TRP53)
  Tag / fusion protein: T7 (N terminal on backbone)
  Cloning method: Restriction Enzyme; 5′ cloning site BamH I (not destroyed); 3′ cloning site EcoR I (not destroyed)
  Sequencing primers: 5′ T7; 3′ SP6
Terms and licenses: Academic/Nonprofit Terms; Industry Terms: Not Available to Industry
Depositor comments: There is a L383H mutation in the sequence. The mutation should not affect plasmid function.
How to cite: T7-p53DD-pcDNA3 was a gift from William Kaelin (Addgene plasmid # 25989 ; http://n2t.net/addgene:25989 ; RRID:Addgene_25989)
