[The description below was written by a language model from this plasmid's Addgene catalogue record and pLannotate feature annotations shown in this document.]
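Description:
T7-p53DD-pcDNA3 is a mammalian expression plasmid built on the pcDNA3 backbone that encodes a dominant-negative fragment of human p53. It is maintained in E. coli through a high-copy ColE1/pUC-type origin with ampicillin selection (AmpR under its own bla promoter). An f1 origin is also present, which would allow single-stranded DNA production. For selecting stably transfected mammalian cells, the backbone carries a neomycin phosphotransferase gene driven by the SV40 enhancer/early promoter and terminated by an SV40 polyadenylation signal, conferring G418 resistance. The annotation also flags several small fragments, including bom, ble, lacI, a lac promoter/operator region and a short HIV-1 LTR-like match. These appear to be backbone remnants or short similarity hits rather than functional parts.

The expression cassette places the human CMV immediate-early enhancer and promoter upstream of a T7 epitope tag (the phage T7 gene 10 leader peptide) fused to the N-terminus of the insert, followed by the bovine growth hormone polyadenylation signal. The insert is a roughly 290 bp truncated TP53 cDNA cloned between BamHI and EcoRI, encoding residues 300–393 of the protein. This deletion mutant, called "DD", is recorded as having dominant-negative function. From general knowledge, this C-terminal region includes the tetramerisation domain, so the fragment would be expected to interfere with endogenous p53 by forming mixed oligomers. The depositor notes an L383H substitution that is not expected to affect function. T7 and SP6 phage promoters flank the insert, serving as sequencing primer sites and potentially permitting in vitro transcription. The plasmid is suited to blocking p53 activity in transfected cells, with the T7 tag allowing detection of the fragment. The associated study examined the role of the p53 homologue p73 in E2F-1-induced apoptosis.
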