Features (pLannotate 1.2.2; 22 found; start..end, strand, type, name):
     36..80      -  misc_feature   bom (fragment): basis of mobility region from pBR322
    235..614     +  enhancer       CMV enhancer: human cytomegalovirus immediate early enhancer
    615..818     +  promoter       CMV promoter: human cytomegalovirus (CMV) immediate early promoter
    814..847     +  LTR            5' LTR (truncated) (fragment): truncated 5' long terminal repeat (LTR) from HIV-1
    863..881     +  promoter       T7 promoter: promoter for bacteriophage T7 RNA polymerase
    901..932     +  CDS            T7 tag (gene 10 leader) (fragment): leader peptide from bacteriophage T7 gene 10 promotes efficient translation in E. coli
    937..1221    +  CDS            p53 (fragment): human tumor suppressor protein that is often mutated in cancers; Homo sapiens TP53; responds to cellular stresses to regulate the expression of target genes
   1354..1372    -  promoter       SP6 promoter: promoter for bacteriophage SP6 RNA polymerase
   1398..1622    +  polyA_signal   bGH poly(A) signal: bovine growth hormone polyadenylation signal
   1626..1647    +  promoter       SV40 promoter (fragment): SV40 enhancer and early promoter
   1668..2096    +  rep_origin     f1 ori (sequence partly withheld): f1 bacteriophage origin of replication; arrow indicates direction of (+) strand synthesis
   2110..2440    +  promoter       SV40 promoter: SV40 enhancer and early promoter
   2507..3298    +  CDS            neo: KKA2_KLEPN - Also known as kan, nptII. Experimental evidence at protein level: Swiss-Prot protein existence level 1. Resistance to kanamycin, neomycin, paromomycin, ribostamycin, butirosin and gentamicin B. From Klebsiella pneumoniae.
   3322..3480    +  CDS            ble (fragment): BLE_KLEPN - Experimental evidence at protein level: Swiss-Prot protein existence level 1. Binding protein with a strong affinity to the bleomycin family of antibiotics. Binds to CL990; an antimitotic-antibiotic compound. From Klebsiella pneumoniae.
   3475..3596    +  polyA_signal   SV40 poly(A) signal: SV40 polyadenylation signal
   3669..3685    -  protein_bind   lac operator: The lac repressor binds to the lac operator to inhibit transcription in E. coli. This inhibition can be relieved by adding lactose or isopropyl-β-D-thiogalactopyranoside (IPTG). lac repressor encoded by lacI
   3693..3723    -  promoter       lac promoter: promoter for the E. coli lac operon
   3738..3759    -  protein_bind   CAP binding site: CAP binding activates transcription in the presence of cAMP. E. coli catabolite activator protein
   3772..3864    -  CDS            lacI (fragment): lac repressor; lacI; The lac repressor binds to the lac operator to inhibit transcription in E. coli. This inhibition can be relieved by adding lactose or isopropyl-β-D-thiogalactopyranoside (IPTG).
   4047..4635    -  rep_origin     ori: high-copy-number ColE1/pMB1/pBR322/pUC origin of replication
   4806..5666    -  CDS            AmpR: β-lactamase; bla; confers resistance to ampicillin, carbenicillin, and related antibiotics
   5667..5771    -  promoter       AmpR promoter: bla
>Addgene plasmid #25989 | T7-p53DD-pcDNA3 | depositor full sequence | sequence record 12186 | Author sequence
GACGGATCGGGAGATCTCCCGATCCCCTATGGTCGACTCTCAGTACAATCTGCTCTGATGCCGCATAGTT
AAGCCAGTATCTGCTCCCTGCTTGTGTGTTGGAGGTCGCTGAGTAGTGCGCGAGCAAAATTTAAGCTACA
ACAAGGCAAGGCTTGACCGACAATTGCATGAAGAATCTGCTTAGGGTTAGGCGTTTTGCGCTGCTTCGCG
ATGTACGGGCCAGATATACGCGTTGACATTGATTATTGACTAGTTATTAATAGTAATCAATTACGGGGTC
ATTAGTTCATAGCCCATATATGGAGTTCCGCGTTACATAACTTACGGTAAATGGCCCGCCTGGCTGACCG
CCCAACGACCCCCGCCCATTGACGTCAATAATGACGTATGTTCCCATAGTAACGCCAATAGGGACTTTCC
ATTGACGTCAATGGGTGGACTATTTACGGTAAACTGCCCACTTGGCAGTACATCAAGTGTATCATATGCC
AAGTACGCCCCCTATTGACGTCAATGACGGTAAATGGCCCGCCTGGCATTATGCCCAGTACATGACCTTA
TGGGACTTTCCTACTTGGCAGTACATCTACGTATTAGTCATCGCTATTACCATGGTGATGCGGTTTTGGC
AGTACATCAATGGGCGTGGATAGCGGTTTGACTCACGGGGATTTCCAAGTCTCCACCCCATTGACGTCAA
TGGGAGTTTGTTTTGGCACCAAAATCAACGGGACTTTCCAAAATGTCGTAACAACTCCGCCCCATTGACG
CAAATGGGCGGTAGGCGTGTACGGTGGGAGGTCTATATAAGCAGAGCTCTCTGGCTAACTAGAGAACCCA
CTGCTTACTGGCTTATCGAAATTAATACGACTCACTATAGGGAGACCCAAGCTTGCCACCATGGCTAGCA
TGACTGGTGGACAGCAAATGGGATCCCCCCCAGGGAGCACTAAGCGAGCACTGCCCAACAACACCAGCTC
CTCTCCCCAGCCAAAGAAGAAACCACTGGATGGAGAATATTTCACCCTTCAGATCCGTGGGCGTGAGCGC
TTCGAGATGTTCCGAGAGCTGAATGAGGCCTTGGAACTCAAGGATGCCCAGGCTGGGAAGGAGCCAGGGG
GGAGCAGGGCTCACTCCAGCCACCTGAAGTCCAAAAAGGGTCAGTCTACCTCCCGCCATAAAAAACACAT
GTTCAAGACAGAAGGGCCTGACTCAGACTGAGAATTCCCAATTGCACCTGAAATTGCACTGGAACTGCTG
ATGGCTGCGAACTTCTTAGATTGTTAAGGTCTCCAATTCTGCAGATATCCATCACACTGGCGGCCGCTCG
AGCATGCATCTAGAGGGCCCTATTCTATAGTGTCACCTAAATGCTAGAGCTCGCTGATCAGCCTCGACTG
TGCCTTCTAGTTGCCAGCCATCTGTTGTTTGCCCCTCCCCCGTGCCTTCCTTGACCCTGGAAGGTGCCAC
TCCCACTGTCCTTTCCTAATAAAATGAGGAAATTGCATCGCATTGTCTGAGTAGGTGTCATTCTATTCTG
GGGGGTGGGGTGGGGCAGGACAGCAAGGGGGAGGATTGGGAAGACAATAGCAGGCATGCTGGGGATGCGG
TGGGCTCTATGGCTTCTGAGGCGGAAAGAACCAGCTGGGGCTCTAGGGGGTATCCCC
[124 nt withheld, positions 1668-1791]
C
[32 nt withheld, positions 1793-1824]
CA
[57 nt withheld, positions 1827-1883]
A
[49 nt withheld, positions 1885-1933]
CCTTTGACGTTGGAGTCCACGTTCTTT
[37 nt withheld, positions 1961-1997]
ACCCTATCTCGGTCTATTCTTTTGATTTATAAGGGATTTTGGGGATTTCGGCCTATTGGTTAAAAAATGA
GCTGATTTAACAAAAATTTAACGCGAATTAATTCTGTGGAATGTGTGTCAGTTAGGGTGTGGAAAGTCCC
CAGGCTCCCCAGGCAGGCAGAAGTATGCAAAGCATGCATCTCAATTAGTCAGCAACCAGGTGTGGAAAGT
CCCCAGGCTCCCCAGCAGGCAGAAGTATGCAAAGCATGCATCTCAATTAGTCAGCAACCATAGTCCCGCC
CCTAACTCCGCCCATCCCGCCCCTAACTCCGCCCAGTTCCGCCCATTCTCCGCCCCATGGCTGACTAATT
TTTTTTATTTATGCAGAGGCCGAGGCCGCCTCTGCCTCTGAGCTATTCCAGAAGTAGTGAGGAGGCTTTT
TTGGAGGCCTAGGCTTTTGCAAAAAGCTCCCGGGAGCTTGTATATCCATTTTCGGATCTGATCAAGAGAC
AGGATGAGGATCGTTTCGCATGATTGAACAAGATGGATTGCACGCAGGTTCTCCGGCCGCTTGGGTGGAG
AGGCTATTCGGCTATGACTGGGCACAACAGACAATCGGCTGCTCTGATGCCGCCGTGTTCCGGCTGTCAG
CGCAGGGGCGCCCGGTTCTTTTTGTCAAGACCGACCTGTCCGGTGCCCTGAATGAACTGCAGGACGAGGC
AGCGCGGCTATCGTGGCTGGCCACGACGGGCGTTCCTTGCGCAGCTGTGCTCGACGTTGTCACTGAAGCG
GGAAGGGACTGGCTGCTATTGGGCGAAGTGCCGGGGCAGGATCTCCTGTCATCTCACCTTGCTCCTGCCG
AGAAAGTATCCATCATGGCTGATGCAATGCGGCGGCTGCATACGCTTGATCCGGCTACCTGCCCATTCGA
CCACCAAGCGAAACATCGCATCGAGCGAGCACGTACTCGGATGGAAGCCGGTCTTGTCGATCAGGATGAT
CTGGACGAAGAGCATCAGGGGCTCGCGCCAGCCGAACTGTTCGCCAGGCTCAAGGCGCGCATGCCCGACG
GCGAGGATCTCGTCGTGACCCATGGCGATGCCTGCTTGCCGAATATCATGGTGGAAAATGGCCGCTTTTC
TGGATTCATCGACTGTGGCCGGCTGGGTGTGGCGGACCGCTATCAGGACATAGCGTTGGCTACCCGTGAT
ATTGCTGAAGAGCTTGGCGGCGAATGGGCTGACCGCTTCCTCGTGCTTTACGGTATCGCCGCTCCCGATT
CGCAGCGCATCGCCTTCTATCGCCTTCTTGACGAGTTCTTCTGAGCGGGACTCTGGGGTTCGAAATGACC
GACCAAGCGACGCCCAACCTGCCATCACGAGATTTCGATTCCACCGCCGCCTTCTATGAAAGGTTGGGCT
TCGGAATCGTTTTCCGGGACGCCGGCTGGATGATCCTCCAGCGCGGGGATCTCATGCTGGAGTTCTTCGC
CCACCCCAACTTGTTTATTGCAGCTTATAATGGTTACAAATAAAGCAATAGCATCACAAATTTCACAAAT
AAAGCATTTTTTTCACTGCATTCTAGTTGTGGTTTGTCCAAACTCATCAATGTATCTTATCATGTCTGTA
TACCGTCGACCTCTAGCTAGAGCTTGGCGTAATCATGGTCATAGCTGTTTCCTGTGTGAAATTGTTATCC
GCTCACAATTCCACACAACATACGAGCCGGAAGCATAAAGTGTAAAGCCTGGGGTGCCTAATGAGTGAGC
TAACTCACATTAATTGCGTTGCGCTCACTGCCCGCTTTCCAGTCGGGAAACCTGTCGTGCCAGCTGCATT
AATGAATCGGCCAACGCGCGGGGAGAGGCGGTTTGCGTATTGGGCGCTCTTCCGCTTCCTCGCTCACTGA
CTCGCTGCGCTCGGTCGTTCGGCTGCGGCGAGCGGTATCAGCTCACTCAAAGGCGGTAATACGGTTATCC
ACAGAATCAGGGGATAACGCAGGAAAGAACATGTGAGCAAAAGGCCAGCAAAAGGCCAGGAACCGTAAAA
AGGCCGCGTTGCTGGCGTTTTTCCATAGGCTCCGCCCCCCTGACGAGCATCACAAAAATCGACGCTCAAG
TCAGAGGTGGCGAAACCCGACAGGACTATAAAGATACCAGGCGTTTCCCCCTGGAAGCTCCCTCGTGCGC
TCTCCTGTTCCGACCCTGCCGCTTACCGGATACCTGTCCGCCTTTCTCCCTTCGGGAAGCGTGGCGCTTT
CTCAATGCTCACGCTGTAGGTATCTCAGTTCGGTGTAGGTCGTTCGCTCCAAGCTGGGCTGTGTGCACGA
ACCCCCCGTTCAGCCCGACCGCTGCGCCTTATCCGGTAACTATCGTCTTGAGTCCAACCCGGTAAGACAC
GACTTATCGCCACTGGCAGCAGCCACTGGTAACAGGATTAGCAGAGCGAGGTATGTAGGCGGTGCTACAG
AGTTCTTGAAGTGGTGGCCTAACTACGGCTACACTAGAAGGACAGTATTTGGTATCTGCGCTCTGCTGAA
GCCAGTTACCTTCGGAAAAAGAGTTGGTAGCTCTTGATCCGGCAAACAAACCACCGCTGGTAGCGGTGGT
TTTTTTGTTTGCAAGCAGCAGATTACGCGCAGAAAAAAAGGATCTCAAGAAGATCCTTTGATCTTTTCTA
CGGGGTCTGACGCTCAGTGGAACGAAAACTCACGTTAAGGGATTTTGGTCATGAGATTATCAAAAAGGAT
CTTCACCTAGATCCTTTTAAATTAAAAATGAAGTTTTAAATCAATCTAAAGTATATATGAGTAAACTTGG
TCTGACAGTTACCAATGCTTAATCAGTGAGGCACCTATCTCAGCGATCTGTCTATTTCGTTCATCCATAG
TTGCCTGACTCCCCGTCGTGTAGATAACTACGATACGGGAGGGCTTACCATCTGGCCCCAGTGCTGCAAT
GATACCGCGAGACCCACGCTCACCGGCTCCAGATTTATCAGCAATAAACCAGCCAGCCGGAAGGGCCGAG
CGCAGAAGTGGTCCTGCAACTTTATCCGCCTCCATCCAGTCTATTAATTGTTGCCGGGAAGCTAGAGTAA
GTAGTTCGCCAGTTAATAGTTTGCGCAACGTTGTTGCCATTGCTACAGGCATCGTGGTGTCACGCTCGTC
GTTTGGTATGGCTTCATTCAGCTCCGGTTCCCAACGATCAAGGCGAGTTACATGATCCCCCATGTTGTGC
AAAAAAGCGGTTAGCTCCTTCGGTCCTCCGATCGTTGTCAGAAGTAAGTTGGCCGCAGTGTTATCACTCA
TGGTTATGGCAGCACTGCATAATTCTCTTACTGTCATGCCATCCGTAAGATGCTTTTCTGTGACTGGTGA
GTACTCAACCAAGTCATTCTGAGAATAGTGTATGCGGCGACCGAGTTGCTCTTGCCCGGCGTCAATACGG
GATAATACCGCGCCACATAGCAGAACTTTAAAAGTGCTCATCATTGGAAAACGTTCTTCGGGGCGAAAAC
TCTCAAGGATCTTACCGCTGTTGAGATCCAGTTCGATGTAACCCACTCGTGCACCCAACTGATCTTCAGC
ATCTTTTACTTTCACCAGCGTTTCTGGGTGAGCAAAAACAGGAAGGCAAAATGCCGCAAAAAAGGGAATA
AGGGCGACACGGAAATGTTGAATACTCATACTCTTCCTTTTTCAATATTATTGAAGCATTTATCAGGGTT
ATTGTCTCATGAGCGGATACATATTTGAATGTATTTAGAAAAATAAACAAATAGGGGTTCCGCGCACATT
TCCCCGAAAAGTGCCACCTGACGTC
