>Addgene plasmid #25989 | T7-p53DD-pcDNA3 | addgene partial sequence | sequence record 30823 | 25989 with CMV-F
CTCTCTGGCTAACTAGAGAACCCACTGCTTACTGGCTTATCGAAATTAATACGACTCACTATAGGGAGAC
CCAAGCTTGCCACCATGGCTAGCATGACTGGTGGACAGCAAATGGGATCCCCCCCAGGGAGCACTAAGCG
AGCACTGCCCAACAACACCAGCTCCTCTCCCCAGCCAAAGAAGAAACCACTGGATGGAGAATATTTCACC
CTTCAGATCCGTGGGCGTGAGCGCTTCGAGATGTTCCGAGAGCTGAATGAGGCCTTGGAACTCAAGGATG
CCCAGGCTGGGAAGGAGCCAGGGGGGAGCAGGGCTCACTCCAGCCACCTGAAGTCCAAAAAGGGTCAGTC
TACCTCCCGCCATAAAAAACACATGTTCAAGACAGAAGGGCCTGACTCAGACTGAGAATTCCCAATTGCA
CCTGAAATTGCACTGGAACTGCTGATGGCTGCGAACTTCTTAGATTGTTAAGGTCTCCAATTCTGCAGAT
ATCCATCACACTGGCGGCCGCTCGAGCATGCATCTAGAGGGCCCTATTCTATAGTGTCACCTAAATGCTA
GAGCTCGCTGATCAGCCTCGACTGTGCCTTCTAGTTGCCAGCCATCTGTTGTTTGCCCCTCCCCCGTGCC
TTCCTTGACCCTGGAAGGTGCCACTCCCACTGTCCTTTCCTAATAAAATGAGGAAATTGCATCGCATTGT
CTGAGTAGGTGTCATTCTATTCTGGGGGGTGGGGTGGGGCAGGACAGCAAGGGGGAGGATTGGGAAGACA
ATAGCAGGCATGCTGGGGATGCGGTGGGCTCTATGGCTTCTGA
